>Addgene plasmid #113505 | pGEX-4T-1 UBXN2A | addgene full sequence | sequence record 218632 | Addgene NGS Result
CTGGATAATGTTTTTTGCGCCGACATCATAACGGTTCTGGCAAATATTCTGAAATGAGCTGTTGACAATT
AATCATCGGCTCGTATAATGTGTGGAATTGTGAGCGGATAACAATTTCACACAGGAAACAGTATTCATGT
CCCCTATACTAGGTTATTGGAAAATTAAGGGCCTTGTGCAACCCACTCGACTTCTTTTGGAATATCTTGA
AGAAAAATATGAAGAGCATTTGTATGAGCGCGATGAAGGTGATAAATGGCGAAACAAAAAGTTTGAATTG
GGTTTGGAGTTTCCCAATCTTCCTTATTATATTGATGGTGATGTTAAATTAACACAGTCTATGGCCATCA
TACGTTATATAGCTGACAAGCACAACATGTTGGGTGGTTGTCCAAAAGAGCGTGCAGAGATTTCAATGCT
TGAAGGAGCGGTTTTGGATATTAGATACGGTGTTTCGAGAATTGCATATAGTAAAGACTTTGAAACTCTC
AAAGTTGATTTTCTTAGCAAGCTACCTGAAATGCTGAAAATGTTCGAAGATCGTTTATGTCATAAAACAT
ATTTAAATGGTGATCATGTAACCCATCCTGACTTCATGTTGTATGACGCTCTTGATGTTGTTTTATACAT
GGACCCAATGTGCCTGGATGCGTTCCCAAAATTAGTTTGTTTTAAAAAACGTATTGAAGCTATCCCACAA
ATTGATAAGTACTTGAAATCCAGCAAGTATATAGCATGGCCTTTGCAGGGCTGGCAAGCCACGTTTGGTG
GTGGCGACCATCCTCCAAAATCGGATCTGGTTCCGCGTGGATCCATGAAAGACGTAGATAACCTCAAAAG
TATAAAAGAAGAATGGGTTTGTGAAACAGGATCTGATAATCAACCTCTTGGTAATAATCAACAATCAAAT
TGTGAATATTTTGTTGATAGCCTTTTTGAGGAAGCTCAGAAGGTTAGTTCCAAATGTGTGTCTCCCGCTG
AACAGAAGAAACAGGTAGATGTAAATATAAAATTATGGAAAAACGGATTCACCGTCAACGACGATTTCAG
AAGTTATTCCGATGGTGCCAGTCAGCAGTTTTTGAACTCCATCAAAAAGGGGGAATTACCTTCAGAATTA
CAGGGAATTTTTGATAAAGAAGAGGTGGACGTTAAAGTTGAAGACAAGAAAAATGAAATATGTTTGTCTA
CGAAGCCTGTGTTCCAGCCCTTTTCAGGACAGGGTCACAGACTAGGAAGTGCCACACCAAAAATTGTTTC
TAAAGCAAAGAATATTGAAGTTGAAAATAAAAATAATTTGTCTGCTGTTCCACTGAACAACTTGGAACCC
ATTACTAATATACAGATCTGGTTGGCCAATGGAAAAAGGATTGTCCAGAAATTTAACATTACTCATAGAG
TAAGCCATATCAAAGACTTCATTGAAAAATACCAAGGATCTCAAAGAAGTCCTCCGTTTTCCCTGGCAAC
AGCTCTTCCTGTCCTCAGGTTGCTAGATGAGACACTCACACTGGAAGAAGCAGATTTACAGAATGCTGTC
ATCATTCAGAGACTCCAAAAAACTGCATCTTTTAGAGAACTTTCAGAGCACTAGGGATCCCCGGAATTCC
CGGGTCGACTCGAGCGGCCGCATCGTGACTGACTGACGATCTGCCTCGCGCGTTTCGGTGATGACGGTGA
AAACCTCTGACACATGCAGCTCCCGGAGACGGTCACAGCTTGTCTGTAAGCGGATGCCGGGAGCAGACAA
GCCCGTCAGGGCGCGTCAGCGGGTGTTGGCGGGTGTCGGGGCGCAGCCATGACCCAGTCACGTAGCGATA
GCGGAGTGTATAATTCTTGAAGACGAAAGGGCCTCGTGATACGCCTATTTTTATAGGTTAATGTCATGAT
AATAATGGTTTCTTAGACGTCAGGTGGCACTTTTCGGGGAAATGTGCGCGGAACCCCTATTTGTTTATTT
TTCTAAATACATTCAAATATGTATCCGCTCATGAGACAATAACCCTGATAAATGCTTCAATAATATTGAA
AAAGGAAGAGTATGAGTATTCAACATTTCCGTGTCGCCCTTATTCCCTTTTTTGCGGCATTTTGCCTTCC
TGTTTTTGCTCACCCAGAAACGCTGGTGAAAGTAAAAGATGCTGAAGATCAGTTGGGTGCACGAGTGGGT
TACATCGAACTGGATCTCAACAGCGGTAAGATCCTTGAGAGTTTTCGCCCCGAAGAACGTTTTCCAATGA
TGAGCACTTTTAAAGTTCTGCTATGTGGCGCGGTATTATCCCGTGTTGACGCCGGGCAAGAGCAACTCGG
TCGCCGCATACACTATTCTCAGAATGACTTGGTTGAGTACTCACCAGTCACAGAAAAGCATCTTACGGAT
GGCATGACAGTAAGAGAATTATGCAGTGCTGCCATAACCATGAGTGATAACACTGCGGCCAACTTACTTC
TGACAACGATCGGAGGACCGAAGGAGCTAACCGCTTTTTTGCACAACATGGGGGATCATGTAACTCGCCT
TGATCGTTGGGAACCGGAGCTGAATGAAGCCATACCAAACGACGAGCGTGACACCACGATGCCTGCAGCA
ATGGCAACAACGTTGCGCAAACTATTAACTGGCGAACTACTTACTCTAGCTTCCCGGCAACAATTAATAG
ACTGGATGGAGGCGGATAAAGTTGCAGGACCACTTCTGCGCTCGGCCCTTCCGGCTGGCTGGTTTATTGC
TGATAAATCTGGAGCCGGTGAGCGTGGGTCTCGCGGTATCATTGCAGCACTGGGGCCAGATGGTAAGCCC
TCCCGTATCGTAGTTATCTACACGACGGGGAGTCAGGCAACTATGGATGAACGAAATAGACAGATCGCTG
AGATAGGTGCCTCACTGATTAAGCATTGGTAACTGTCAGACCAAGTTTACTCATATATACTTTAGATTGA
TTTAAAACTTCATTTTTAATTTAAAAGGATCTAGGTGAAGATCCTTTTTGATAATCTCATGACCAAAATC
CCTTAACGTGAGTTTTCGTTCCACTGAGCGTCAGACCCCGTAGAAAAGATCAAAGGATCTTCTTGAGATC
CTTTTTTTCTGCGCGTAATCTGCTGCTTGCAAACAAAAAAACCACCGCTACCAGCGGTGGTTTGTTTGCC
GGATCAAGAGCTACCAACTCTTTTTCCGAAGGTAACTGGCTTCAGCAGAGCGCAGATACCAAATACTGTC
CTTCTAGTGTAGCCGTAGTTAGGCCACCACTTCAAGAACTCTGTAGCACCGCCTACATACCTCGCTCTGC
TAATCCTGTTACCAGTGGCTGCTGCCAGTGGCGATAAGTCGTGTCTTACCGGGTTGGACTCAAGACGATA
GTTACCGGATAAGGCGCAGCGGTCGGGCTGAACGGGGGGTTCGTGCACACAGCCCAGCTTGGAGCGAACG
ACCTACACCGAACTGAGATACCTACAGCGTGAGCTATGAGAAAGCGCCACGCTTCCCGAAGGGAGAAAGG
CGGACAGGTATCCGGTAAGCGGCAGGGTCGGAACAGGAGAGCGCACGAGGGAGCTTCCAGGGGGAAACGC
CTGGTATCTTTATAGTCCTGTCGGGTTTCGCCACCTCTGACTTGAGCGTCGATTTTTGTGATGCTCGTCA
GGGGGGCGGAGCCTATGGAAAAACGCCAGCAACGCGGCCTTTTTACGGTTCCTGGCCTTTTGCTGGCCTT
TTGCTCACATGTTCTTTCCTGCGTTATCCCCTGATTCTGTGGATAACCGTATTACCGCCTTTGAGTGAGC
TGATACCGCTCGCCGCAGCCGAACGACCGAGCGCAGCGAGTCAGTGAGCGAGGAAGCGGAAGAGCGCCTG
ATGCGGTATTTTCTCCTTACGCATCTGTGCGGTATTTCACACCGCATAAATTCCGACACCATCGAATGGC
GCAAAACCTTTCGCGGTATGGCATGATAGCGCCCGGAAGAGAGTCAATTCAGGGTGGTGAATGTGAAACC
AGTAACGTTATACGATGTCGCAGAGTATGCCGGTGTCTCTTATCAGACCGTTTCCCGCGTGGTGAACCAG
GCCAGCCACGTTTCTGCGAAAACGCGGGAAAAAGTGGAAGCGGCGATGGCGGAGCTGAATTACATTCCCA
ACCGCGTGGCACAACAACTGGCGGGCAAACAGTCGTTGCTGATTGGCGTTGCCACCTCCAGTCTGGCCCT
GCACGCGCCGTCGCAAATTGTCGCGGCGATTAAATCTCGCGCCGATCAACTGGGTGCCAGCGTGGTGGTG
TCGATGGTAGAACGAAGCGGCGTCGAAGCCTGTAAAGCGGCGGTGCACAATCTTCTCGCGCAACGCGTCA
GTGGGCTGATCATTAACTATCCGCTGGATGACCAGGATGCCATTGCTGTGGAAGCTGCCTGCACTAATGT
TCCGGCGTTATTTCTTGATGTCTCTGACCAGACACCCATCAACAGTATTATTTTCTCCCATGAAGACGGT
ACGCGACTGGGCGTGGAGCATCTGGTCGCATTGGGTCACCAGCAAATCGCGCTGTTAGCGGGCCCATTAA
GTTCTGTCTCGGCGCGTCTGCGTCTGGCTGGCTGGCATAAATATCTCACTCGCAATCAAATTCAGCCGAT
AGCGGAACGGGAAGGCGACTGGAGTGCCATGTCCGGTTTTCAACAAACCATGCAAATGCTGAATGAGGGC
ATCGTTCCCACTGCGATGCTGGTTGCCAACGATCAGATGGCGCTGGGCGCAATGCGCGCCATTACCGAGT
CCGGGCTGCGCGTTGGTGCGGATATCTCGGTAGTGGGATACGACGATACCGAAGACAGCTCATGTTATAT
CCCGCCGTTAACCACCATCAAACAGGATTTTCGCCTGCTGGGGCAAACCAGCGTGGACCGCTTGCTGCAA
CTCTCTCAGGGCCAGGCGGTGAAGGGCAATCAGCTGTTGCCCGTCTCACTGGTGAAAAGAAAAACCACCC
TGGCGCCCAATACGCAAACCGCCTCTCCCCGCGCGTTGGCCGATTCATTAATGCAGCTGGCACGACAGGT
TTCCCGACTGGAAAGCGGGCAGTGAGCGCAACGCAATTAATGTAAGTTAGCTCACTCATTAGGCACCCCA
GGCTTTACACTTTATGCTTCCGGCTCGTATGTTGTGTGGAATTGTGAGCGGATAACAATTTCACACAGGA
AACAGCTATGACCATGATTACGGATTCACTGGCCGTCGTTTTACAACGTCGTGACTGGGAAAACCCTGGC
GTTACCCAACTTAATCGCCTTGCAGCACATCCCCCTTTCGCCAGCTGGCGTAATAGCGAAGAGGCCCGCA
CCGATCGCCCTTCCCAACAGTTGCGCAGCCTGAATGGCGAATGGCGCTTTGCCTGGTTTCCGGCACCAGA
AGCGGTGCCGGAAAGCTGGCTGGAGTGCGATCTTCCTGAGGCCGATACTGTCGTCGTCCCCTCAAACTGG
CAGATGCACGGTTACGATGCGCCCATCTACACCAACGTGACCTATCCCATTACGGTCAATCCGCCGTTTG
TTCCCACGGAGAATCCGACGGGTTGTTACTCGCTCACATTTAATGTTGATGAAAGCTGGCTACAGGAAGG
CCAGACGCGAATTATTTTTGATGGCGTTGGAATTAGCTTATCGACTGCACGGTGCACCAATGCTTCTGGC
GTCAGGCAGCCATCGGAAGCTGTGGTATGGCTGTGCAGGTCGTAAATCACTGCATAATTCGTGTCGCTCA
AGGCGCACTCCCGTT
Features (pLannotate 1.2.2; 17 found; start..end, strand, type, name):
     62..90      +  promoter       tac promoter: strong E. coli promoter; hybrid between the trp and lac UV5 promoters
     98..114     +  protein_bind   lac operator: The lac repressor binds to the lac operator to inhibit transcription in E. coli. This inhibition can be relieved by adding lactose or isopropyl-β-D-thiogalactopyranoside (IPTG). lac repressor encoded by lacI
    137..790     +  CDS            GST26_SCHJA: Experimental evidence at protein level: Swiss-Prot protein existence level 1. GST isoenzymes appear to play a central role in the parasite detoxification system. Other functions are also suspected including a role in increasing the solubility of haematin in the parasite gut. From Schistosoma japonicum (Blood fluke).
    815..1591    +  CDS            UBXN2A: UBX2A_HUMAN - Also known as UBXD4. Experimental evidence at protein level: Swiss-Prot protein existence level 1. From Homo sapiens (Human).
   1651..1690    +  CDS            rop (fragment): Rop protein, which maintains plasmids at low copy number; rop
   1792..1832    +  misc_feature   bom (fragment): basis of mobility region from pBR322
   1937..2041    +  promoter       AmpR promoter: bla
   2042..2902    +  CDS            AmpR: β-lactamase; bla; confers resistance to ampicillin, carbenicillin, and related antibiotics
   3073..3661    +  rep_origin     ori: high-copy-number ColE1/pMB1/pBR322/pUC origin of replication
   3847..3898    -  misc_feature   bom (fragment): basis of mobility region from pBR322
   3905..3982    +  promoter       lacI promoter: lacI
   3983..5065    +  CDS            lacI: lac repressor; lacI; The lac repressor binds to the lac operator to inhibit transcription in E. coli. This inhibition can be relieved by adding lactose or isopropyl-β-D-thiogalactopyranoside (IPTG).
   5078..5099    +  protein_bind   CAP binding site: CAP binding activates transcription in the presence of cAMP. E. coli catabolite activator protein
   5114..5144    +  promoter       lac promoter: promoter for the E. coli lac operon
   5152..5168    +  protein_bind   lac operator: The lac repressor binds to the lac operator to inhibit transcription in E. coli. This inhibition can be relieved by adding lactose or isopropyl-β-D-thiogalactopyranoside (IPTG). lac repressor encoded by lacI
   5188..5361    +  CDS            lacZα: LacZα fragment of β-galactosidase; lacZ fragment
   5625..5741    -  CDS            yciV (fragment): RNAAM_ECOLI - Also known as trpH From Escherichia coli (strain K12).
