[The description below was written by a language model from this plasmid's Addgene catalogue record and pLannotate feature annotations shown in this document.]
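Description:
pGEX-4T-1 UBXN2A is a bacterial expression plasmid of 5,755 bp, built on the pGEX-4T-1 backbone, for producing human UBXN2A (also called UBXD4) as an N-terminal glutathione S-transferase fusion in E. coli. It replicates from a ColE1/pMB1-type origin and is selected with ampicillin through the bla (β-lactamase) gene and its own promoter. The catalogue lists the plasmid as low copy, while the automated annotation uses a generic high-copy label for this origin family. Only short fragments of the pBR322 rop and bom regions are detected.

The expression cassette is driven by the tac promoter, a strong trp/lac hybrid, followed by a lac operator. The plasmid also carries lacI with its own promoter, so the repressor keeps transcription off until it is relieved with IPTG. Downstream lies the Schistosoma japonicum GST coding sequence, then a short linker that, according to the catalogue, contains a thrombin cleavage site, and then the UBXN2A open reading frame of about 780 bp. The insert was cloned into a BamHI site that is retained at both ends. The GST moiety allows capture of the fusion on glutathione resin, and thrombin digestion can release UBXN2A from the tag. The remaining annotated elements (a lac promoter/operator with a CAP site, a lacZα fragment and a small yciV fragment) are backbone remnants and play no part in expression of the fusion.

The stated purpose is bacterial expression of GST-tagged UBXN2A. The associated publication concerns a p97 AAA-ATPase complex and PP1 holoenzyme formation, which suggests use of the recombinant protein in biochemical work on p97, although the record does not describe specific experiments.
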