Addgene plasmid #113505: pGEX-4T-1 UBXN2A
Purpose: Bacterial expression of GST-tagged UBXN2A
Depositing lab: Hemmo Meyer. Depositing organization: Universitaet Duisburg-Essen. Publication: Ubiquitin-Independent Disassembly by a p97 AAA-ATPase Complex Drives PP1 Holoenzyme Formation. Weith M, Seiler J, van den Boom J, Kracht M, Hulsmann J, Primorac I, Del Pino Garcia J, Kaschani F, Kaiser M, Musacchio A, Bollen M, Meyer H. Mol Cell. 2018 Oct 11. pii: S1097-2765(18)30791-3. doi: 10.1016/j.molcel.2018.09.020. PubMed 30344098.
Backbone
  Vector backbone: pGEX-4T-1
  Vector type: Bacterial Expression
Growth in bacteria
  Bacterial resistance: Ampicillin, 100 μg/mL
  Growth temperature: 37°C
  Growth strain: DH5alpha
  Copy number: Low Copy
Gene/Insert
  Gene/Insert name: UBXN2A (alt name: UBXD4)
  Species: H. sapiens (human)
  Insert size (bp): 780
  Entrez Gene: UBXN2A (a.k.a. UBXD4)
  Tag / fusion protein: GST-Thrombin cleavage site (N terminal on backbone)
  Cloning method: Restriction Enzyme; 5′ cloning site BamHI (not destroyed); 3′ cloning site BamHI (not destroyed)
Terms and licenses: Academic/Nonprofit Terms; Industry Terms: Not Available to Industry
How to cite: pGEX-4T-1 UBXN2A was a gift from Hemmo Meyer (Addgene plasmid # 113505 ; http://n2t.net/addgene:113505 ; RRID:Addgene_113505)
